>Addgene plasmid #70843 | pFOSGE_COF1E10 | depositor partial sequence | sequence record 126785 | insert
ATGACGGACCGTAGGGTGTCGTACTTCTACAACGCGGACGTGGGCAACTTCCACTATGGAGCCGGGCATC
CCATGAAGCCGCAACGCCTGGCGGTCACTCACAGCCTGGTAATGAACTACGGACTGCACAAGAAAATGAA
GATCTACAGGCCGTACAAGGCCAGTGCGCAGGACATGCTCCGCTTCCACAGCGACGAGTACATCGCCTAC
TTACAGCAGGTGACTCCACAAAACATTCAGTGCAATTCCGTGGCCTATACGAAGTACCTGGCGCACTTCA
GCGTAGGCGAGGACTGTCCCGTGTTCGATGGCCTCTTCGACTTCTGTGCAATGTACACGGGTGCCTCGCT
GGAGGGAGCCCAGAAGCTGAACCACAACCACAGCGACATATGCATAAACTGGTCGGGCGGACTGCATCAC
GCCAAGAAGTTCGAGGCAAGCGGATTCTGCTACGTGAATGACATCGTCATCGGCATTCTGGAGCTGCTTA
AGTACCATCCTCGGGTGCTCTACATCGACATCGATGTGCACCACGGCGACGGGGTGCAGGAGGCGTTCTA
CCTTACGGACCGAGTGATGACGGCTTCGTTCCACAAATACGGAAACTACTTTTTTCCCGGCACGGGAGAC
ATGTACGAGATAGGCGCCGAATCGGGACGATACTACAGCGTTAATGTGCCGCTAAAGGAGGGCATTGATG
ACCAGAGCTATTTTCAGGTGTTCAAACCCATAATTTCTGCCATTATGGACTTCTACCGGCCCACGGCTAT
CGTTTTGCAGTGTGGCGCGGATTCACTAGCTGGAGATCGACTAGGTTGCTTCTCCCTGAGCACCAAGGGA
CATGGTGAGTGTGTCAAATTTGTGAAGGAACTGAACGTACCCACATTGGTGGTCGGAGGCGGTGGCTACA
CCTTACGGAACGTGGCCCGCTGCTGGACGCACGAGACCTCGCTGCTGGTGGACCAAGACATTGAAAATGA
CCTACCCGCCACCGAGTATTACGACTTTTTCGCCCCCGACTTTACACTCCATCCAGAGATTAACTCACGC
CAAGATAATGCTAACTCAAAGCAGTATCTTGAACCCATCGTTAAGCATGTGTATGAAAACCTTAAGATGT
GCCAGCACTCGCCCAGCGTCCAAATGGTGCAGACCCCGCCTGATGTGGACTTGGAGGAGCTGCGCAGCAA
CCGGGAGGAGGCGAGTGATCCCGACGTGCGAATATCCGTAGCCGATGAGGACAAGCTGGTTGATGCTAAG
AACGAGTTCTACGACGGCGATCAGGACCAAGACAAGCCCGATTCGGCAGAAAGT
