>Addgene plasmid #70843 | pFOSGE_COF1E10 | addgene partial sequence | sequence record 130757 | M13-Rev 5'-CAGGAAACAGCTATGACC-3'
AATAATGATTTTATTTTGACTGATAGTGACCTGTTCGTTGCAACAAATTGATAAGCAATGCTTTCTTATA
ATGCCAACTTTGTACAAGAAAGCTGGGTCACTTTCTGCCGAATCGGGCTTGTCTTGGTCCTGATCGCCGT
CGTAGAACTCGTTCTTAGCATCAACCAGCTTGTCCTCATCGGCTACGGATATTCGCACGTCGGGATCACT
CGCCTCCTCCCGGTTGCTGCGCAGCTCCTCCAAGTCCACATCAGGCGGGGTCTGCACCATTTGGACGCTG
GGCGAGTGCTGGCACATCTTAAGGTTTTCATACACATGCTTAACGATGGGTTCAAGATACTGCTTTGAGT
TAGCATTATCTTGGCGTGAGTTAATCTCTGGATGGAGTGTAAAGTCGGGGGCGAAAAAGTCGTAATACTC
GGTGGCGGGTAGGTCATTTTCAATGTCTTGG
