[The description below was written by a language model from this plasmid's Addgene catalogue record.]
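Description:
pFOSGE_COF1E10 is a Gateway entry clone built on the commercial pDONR221 donor backbone and carrying the Drosophila melanogaster Hdac3 coding region (also annotated as CG2128), an insert of about 1.3 kb encoding the fly histone deacetylase 3. It is a bacterial cloning plasmid rather than an expression vector: it is maintained at high copy number in standard E. coli cloning strains and selected with kanamycin. No feature table accompanies the record, so the origin of replication and exact site annotations are not listed. As is usual for pDONR221-derived entry clones, the insert would be expected to have been introduced by BP recombination, replacing the donor vector's counter-selection cassette and leaving the open reading frame flanked by attL sites. M13 forward and reverse primer sites on either side of the insert are recorded for sequence verification.

The entry clone itself has no stated promoter, tag or reporter driving Hdac3. Its role is to serve as a shuttle from which the open reading frame can be moved by LR recombination into any compatible Gateway destination vector, which then supplies the promoter, fusion partners and host-specific elements. The record does not say whether the insert retains a stop codon or which destination vectors were used. The associated study concerns the context-dependent regulatory functions of transcriptional regulators, which suggests that this plasmid belongs to a larger collection of Drosophila transcription factor and cofactor ORF clones assembled for systematic functional testing.
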