Addgene plasmid #70843: pFOSGE_COF1E10
Purpose: Gateway entry clone
Depositing lab: Alexander Stark. Depositing organization: Research Institute of Molecular Pathology (IMP). Publication: Transcriptional regulators form diverse groups with context-dependent regulatory functions. Stampfel G, Kazmar T, Frank O, Wienerroither S, Reiter F, Stark A. Nature. 2015 Nov 9. doi: 10.1038/nature15545. PubMed 26550828.
Backbone
  Vector backbone: pDONR221
  Backbone manufacturer: Invitrogen
  Backbone size w/o insert (bp): 4762
  Vector type: Gateway entry vector
Growth in bacteria
  Bacterial resistance: Kanamycin, 50 μg/mL
  Growth temperature: 37°C
  Growth strain: DH5alpha
  Copy number: High Copy
Gene/Insert
  Gene/Insert name: Hdac3 (alt names: FBgn0025825; CG2128, FBtr0078767)
  Species: D. melanogaster (fly)
  Insert size (bp): 1314
  Cloning method: Gateway Cloning
  Sequencing primers: 5′ M13-F20; 3′ M13R
Terms and licenses: Academic/Nonprofit Terms; Industry Terms: Not Available to Industry
How to cite: pFOSGE_COF1E10 was a gift from Alexander Stark (Addgene plasmid # 70843 ; http://n2t.net/addgene:70843 ; RRID:Addgene_70843)
